Addgene plasmid #44797: pFSBC33
Depositing lab: Christopher Marx. Depositing organization: Harvard University. Publication: FREQ-Seq: a rapid, cost-effective, sequencing-based method to determine allele frequencies directly from mixed populations. Chubiz LM, Lee MC, Delaney NF, Marx CJ. PLoS One. 2012;7(10):e47959. doi: 10.1371/journal.pone.0047959. Epub 2012 Oct 31. PubMed 23118913.
Backbone
  Vector backbone: pUC19
Growth in bacteria
  Bacterial resistance: Ampicillin, 100 μg/mL
  Growth temperature: 37°C
  Growth strain: DH10B
  Copy number: High Copy
Gene/Insert
  Gene/Insert name: FREQ-Seq Barcode: CGGATA
  Species: Synthetic
  Cloning method: Unknown
  Sequencing primers: 5′ pBR322ori-F
Terms and licenses: Academic/Nonprofit Terms; Industry Terms: Not Available to Industry
Depositor comments: These plasmids are used to generate bridging primers with Illumina-compatible barcodes for allele frequency sequencing (FREQ-Seq). Similar to RNA-Seq, the FREQ-Seq method can rapidly determine allele frequencies directly from mixed populations with minimal library preparation.
How to cite: pFSBC33 was a gift from Christopher Marx (Addgene plasmid # 44797 ; http://n2t.net/addgene:44797 ; RRID:Addgene_44797)
