[The description below was written by a language model from this plasmid's Addgene catalogue record and pLannotate feature annotations shown in this document.]
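Description:
pFSBC33 is a small (about 2.4 kb) bacterial plasmid built on the pUC19 backbone, one member of a series of barcode-carrying plasmids made for the FREQ-Seq method. It is propagated in E. coli at high copy number from the ColE1/pMB1-type pUC origin and is selected with ampicillin through a β-lactamase (AmpR) gene driven by its native bla promoter. These two elements are the only complete functional features detected by automated annotation. The remaining hits are short fragments of lacI, lacZα, the pBR322 bom region and rop. These appear to be backbone remnants rather than working genes, so no intact lacZα blue/white screening cassette is annotated.

The payload is a short synthetic insert described as a FREQ-Seq barcode, one of a set of distinct hexamer barcodes that distinguishes this plasmid from its siblings. The feature table does not annotate the barcode or any flanking adapter sequence, so its exact position and surrounding context cannot be read from the record, and the cloning method is listed as unknown. No promoter is associated with the insert, which fits its role as a DNA template rather than an expressed gene.

According to the depositor, these plasmids are used to generate bridging primers that carry Illumina-compatible barcodes. In FREQ-Seq, such primers let a locus of interest be amplified and tagged directly from mixed populations, so that many samples can be pooled in one sequencing run. Allele frequencies are then determined by counting reads, with minimal library preparation.
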