Features (pLannotate 1.2.2; 7 found; start..end, strand, type, name):
      1..93      +  CDS            lacI (fragment): lac repressor; lacI; The lac repressor binds to the lac operator to inhibit transcription in E. coli. This inhibition can be relieved by adding lactose or isopropyl-β-D-thiogalactopyranoside (IPTG).
    173..189     -  CDS            lacZα (fragment): LacZα fragment of β-galactosidase; lacZ fragment
    189..268     -  misc_feature   bom (fragment): basis of mobility region from pBR322
    370..405     -  CDS            rop (fragment): Rop protein, which maintains plasmids at low copy number; rop
    500..604     +  promoter       AmpR promoter: bla
    605..1465    +  CDS            AmpR: β-lactamase; bla; confers resistance to ampicillin, carbenicillin, and related antibiotics
   1636..2224    +  rep_origin     ori: high-copy-number ColE1/pMB1/pBR322/pUC origin of replication
>Addgene plasmid #44797 | pFSBC33 | depositor full sequence | sequence record 61405 | pFSBC33 sequence 2406 bps
GCGCCCAATACGCAAACCGCCTCTCCCCGCGCGTTGGCCGATTCATTAATGCAGCTGGCACGACAGGTTT
CCCGACTGGAAAGCGGGCAGTGAGCGCAACGCAATTAAAATGATACGGCGACCACCGAGATCTACACTCT
TTCCCTACACGACGCTCTTCCGATCTCGGATAGTAAAACGACGGCCAGTTACGCATCTGTGCGGTATTTC
ACACCGCATATGGTGCACTCTCAGTACAATCTGCTCTGATGCCGCATAGTTAAGCCAGCCCCGACACCCG
CCAACACCCGCTGACGCGCCCTGACGGGCTTGTCTGCTCCCGGCATCCGCTTACAGACAAGCTGTGACCG
TCTCCGGGAGCTGCATGTGTCAGAGGTTTTCACCGTCATCACCGAAACGCGCGAGACGAAAGGGCCTCGT
GATACGCCTATTTTTATAGGTTAATGTCATGATAATAATGGTTTCTTAGACGTCAGGTGGCACTTTTCGG
GGAAATGTGCGCGGAACCCCTATTTGTTTATTTTTCTAAATACATTCAAATATGTATCCGCTCATGAGAC
AATAACCCTGATAAATGCTTCAATAATATTGAAAAAGGAAGAGTATGAGTATTCAACATTTCCGTGTCGC
CCTTATTCCCTTTTTTGCGGCATTTTGCCTTCCTGTTTTTGCTCACCCAGAAACGCTGGTGAAAGTAAAA
GATGCTGAAGATCAGTTGGGTGCACGAGTGGGTTACATCGAACTGGATCTCAACAGCGGTAAGATCCTTG
AGAGTTTTCGCCCCGAAGAACGTTTTCCAATGATGAGCACTTTTAAAGTTCTGCTATGTGGCGCGGTATT
ATCCCGTATTGACGCCGGGCAAGAGCAACTCGGTCGCCGCATACACTATTCTCAGAATGACTTGGTTGAG
TACTCACCAGTCACAGAAAAGCATCTTACGGATGGCATGACAGTAAGAGAATTATGCAGTGCTGCCATAA
CCATGAGTGATAACACTGCGGCCAACTTACTTCTGACAACGATCGGAGGACCGAAGGAGCTAACCGCTTT
TTTGCACAACATGGGGGATCATGTAACTCGCCTTGATCGTTGGGAACCGGAGCTGAATGAAGCCATACCA
AACGACGAGCGTGACACCACGATGCCTGTAGCAATGGCAACAACGTTGCGCAAACTATTAACTGGCGAAC
TACTTACTCTAGCTTCCCGGCAACAATTAATAGACTGGATGGAGGCGGATAAAGTTGCAGGACCACTTCT
GCGCTCGGCCCTTCCGGCTGGCTGGTTTATTGCTGATAAATCTGGAGCCGGTGAGCGTGGGTCTCGCGGT
ATCATTGCAGCACTGGGGCCAGATGGTAAGCCCTCCCGTATCGTAGTTATCTACACGACGGGGAGTCAGG
CAACTATGGATGAACGAAATAGACAGATCGCTGAGATAGGTGCCTCACTGATTAAGCATTGGTAACTGTC
AGACCAAGTTTACTCATATATACTTTAGATTGATTTAAAACTTCATTTTTAATTTAAAAGGATCTAGGTG
AAGATCCTTTTTGATAATCTCATGACCAAAATCCCTTAACGTGAGTTTTCGTTCCACTGAGCGTCAGACC
CCGTAGAAAAGATCAAAGGATCTTCTTGAGATCCTTTTTTTCTGCGCGTAATCTGCTGCTTGCAAACAAA
AAAACCACCGCTACCAGCGGTGGTTTGTTTGCCGGATCAAGAGCTACCAACTCTTTTTCCGAAGGTAACT
GGCTTCAGCAGAGCGCAGATACCAAATACTGTTCTTCTAGTGTAGCCGTAGTTAGGCCACCACTTCAAGA
ACTCTGTAGCACCGCCTACATACCTCGCTCTGCTAATCCTGTTACCAGTGGCTGCTGCCAGTGGCGATAA
GTCGTGTCTTACCGGGTTGGACTCAAGACGATAGTTACCGGATAAGGCGCAGCGGTCGGGCTGAACGGGG
GGTTCGTGCACACAGCCCAGCTTGGAGCGAACGACCTACACCGAACTGAGATACCTACAGCGTGAGCTAT
GAGAAAGCGCCACGCTTCCCGAAGGGAGAAAGGCGGACAGGTATCCGGTAAGCGGCAGGGTCGGAACAGG
AGAGCGCACGAGGGAGCTTCCAGGGGGAAACGCCTGGTATCTTTATAGTCCTGTCGGGTTTCGCCACCTC
TGACTTGAGCGTCGATTTTTGTGATGCTCGTCAGGGGGGCGGAGCCTATGGAAAAACGCCAGCAACGCGG
CCTTTTTACGGTTCCTGGCCTTTTGCTGGCCTTTTGCTCACATGTTCTTTCCTGCGTTATCCCCTGATTC
TGTGGATAACCGTATTACCGCCTTTGAGTGAGCTGATACCGCTCGCCGCAGCCGAACGACCGAGCGCAGC
GAGTCAGTGAGCGAGGAAGCGGAAGA
