>Addgene plasmid #44797 | pFSBC33 | addgene partial sequence | sequence record 62996 | pBR322ori-F 5'-GGGAAACGCCTGGTATCTTT-3'
TTTTTGTGATGCTCGTCAGGGGGGCGGAGCCTATGGAAAAACGCCAGCAACGCGGCCTTTTTACGGTTCC
TGGCCTTTTGCTGGCCTTTTGCTCACATGTTCTTTCCTGCGTTATCCCCTGATTCTGTGGATAACCGTAT
TACCGCCTTTGAGTGAGCTGATACCGCTCGCCGCAGCCGAACGACCGAGCGCAGCGAGTCAGTGAGCGAG
GAAGCGGAAGAGCGCCCAATACGCAAACCGCCTCTCCCCGCGCGTTGGCCGATTCATTAATGCAGCTGGC
ACGACAGGTTTCCCGACTGGAAAGCGGGCAGTGAGCGCAACGCAATTAAAATGATACGGCGACCACCGAG
ATCTACACTCTTTCCCTACACGACGCTCTTCCGATCTCGGATAGTAAAACGACGGCCAGTTACGCATCTG
TGCGGTATTTCACACCGCATATGGTGCACTCTCAGTACAATCTGCTCTGATGCCGCATAGTTAAGCCAGC
CCCGACACCCGCCAACACCCGCTGACGCGCCCTGACGGGCTTGTCTGCTCCCGGCATCCGCTTACAGACA
AGCTGTGACCGTCTCCGGGAGCTGCATGTGTCAGAGGTTTTCACCGTCATCACCGAAACGCGCGAGACGA
AAGGGCCTCGTGATACGCCTATTTTTATAGGTTAATGTCATGATAATAATGGTTTCTTAGACGTCAGGTG
GCACTTTTCGGGGAAATGTGCGCGGAACCCCTATTTGTTTATTTTTCTAAATACATTCAAATATGTATCC
GCTCATGAGACAATAACC
